>Addgene plasmid #25846 | pcDNA3-LplA(W37I) Alternative coumarin PRIME ligase | depositor full sequence | sequence record 12114 | Author sequence
GACGGATCGGGAGATCTCCCGATCCCCTATGGTCGACTCTCAGTACAATCTGCTCTGATGCCGCATAGTT
AAGCCAGTATCTGCTCCCTGCTTGTGTGTTGGAGGTCGCTGAGTAGTGCGCGAGCAAAATTTAAGCTACA
ACAAGGCAAGGCTTGACCGACAATTGCATGAAGAATCTGCTTAGGGTTAGGCGTTTTGCGCTGCTTCGCG
ATGTACGGGCCAGATATACGCGTTGACATTGATTATTGACTAGTTATTAATAGTAATCAATTACGGGGTC
ATTAGTTCATAGCCCATATATGGAGTTCCGCGTTACATAACTTACGGTAAATGGCCCGCCTGGCTGACCG
CCCAACGACCCCCGCCCATTGACGTCAATAATGACGTATGTTCCCATAGTAACGCCAATAGGGACTTTCC
ATTGACGTCAATGGGTGGACTATTTACGGTAAACTGCCCACTTGGCAGTACATCAAGTGTATCATATGCC
AAGTACGCCCCCTATTGACGTCAATGACGGTAAATGGCCCGCCTGGCATTATGCCCAGTACATGACCTTA
TGGGACTTTCCTACTTGGCAGTACATCTACGTATTAGTCATCGCTATTACCATGGTGATGCGGTTTTGGC
AGTACATCAATGGGCGTGGATAGCGGTTTGACTCACGGGGATTTCCAAGTCTCCACCCCATTGACGTCAA
TGGGAGTTTGTTTTGGCACCAAAATCAACGGGACTTTCCAAAATGTCGTAACAACTCCGCCCCATTGACG
CAAATGGGCGGTAGGCGTGTACGGTGGGAGGTCTATATAAGCAGAGCTCTCTGGCTAACTAGAGAACCCA
CTGCTTACTGGCTTATCGAAATTAATACGACTCACTATAGGGAGACCCAAGCTTGCGGCCGCCACCATGG
TGCGGGGTTCTCATCATCATCATCATCATGGTATGGCTAGCATGACTGGTGGACAGCAAATGGGTCGGGA
TCTGTACGACGATGACGATAAGGATCCAGACTACAAGGATGACGACGATAAGATGAGCACCCTGAGACTG
CTGATCAGCGACAGCTACGACCCCTGGTTCAACCTGGCCGTGGAGGAGTGCATCTTCAGACAGATGCCCG
CCACCCAGAGAGTGCTGTTCCTGATCAGAAACGCCGACACCGTGGTGATCGGCAGAGCCCAGAACCCCTG
GAAGGAGTGCAACACCAGAAGAATGGAGGAGGACAACGTGAGACTGGCCAGAAGAAGCAGCGGCGGCGGC
GCCGTGTTCCACGACCTGGGCAACACCTGCTTCACCTTCATGGCCGGCAAGCCCGAGTACGACAAGACCA
TCAGCACCAGCATCGTGCTGAACGCCCTGAACGCCCTGGGCGTGAGCGCCGAGGCCAGCGGCAGAAACGA
CCTGGTGGTGAAGACCGTGGAGGGCGACAGAAAGGTGAGCGGCAGCGCCTACAGAGAGACCAAGGACAGA
GGCTTCCACCACGGCACCCTGCTGCTGAACGCCGACCTGAGCAGACTGGCCAACTACCTGAACCCCGACA
AGAAGAAGCTGGCCGCCAAGGGCATCACCAGCGTGAGAAGCAGAGTGACCAACCTGACCGAGCTGCTGCC
CGGCATCACCCACGAGCAGGTGTGCGAGGCCATCACCGAGGCCTTCTTCGCCCACTACGGCGAGAGAGTG
GAGGCCGAGATCATCAGCCCCAACAAGACCCCCGACCTGCCCAACTTCGCCGAGACCTTCGCCAGACAGA
GCAGCTGGGAGTGGAACTTCGGCCAGGCCCCCGCCTTCAGCCACCTGCTGGACGAGAGATTCACCTGGGG
CGGCGTGGAGCTGCACTTCGACGTGGAGAAGGGCCACATCACCAGAGCCCAGGTGTTCACCGACAGCCTG
AACCCCGCCCCCCTGGAGGCCCTGGCCGGCAGACTGCAGGGCTGCCTGTACAGAGCCGACATGCTGCAGC
AGGAGTGCGAGGCCCTGCTGGTGGACTTCCCCGAGCAGGAGAAGGAGCTGAGAGAGCTGAGCGCCTGGAT
GGCCGGCGCCGTGAGATAAGAATTCTGCAGATATCCATCACACTGGCGGCCGCTCGAGCATGCATCTAGA
GGGCCCTATTCTATAGTGTCACCTAAATGCTAGAGCTCGCTGATCAGCCTCGACTGTGCCTTCTAGTTGC
CAGCCATCTGTTGTTTGCCCCTCCCCCGTGCCTTCCTTGACCCTGGAAGGTGCCACTCCCACTGTCCTTT
CCTAATAAAATGAGGAAATTGCATCGCATTGTCTGAGTAGGTGTCATTCTATTCTGGGGGGTGGGGTGGG
GCAGGACAGCAAGGGGGAGGATTGGGAAGACAATAGCAGGCATGCTGGGGATGCGGTGGGCTCTATGGCT
TCTGAGGCGGAAAGAACCAGCTGGGGCTCTAGGGGGTATCCCC
[124 nt withheld, positions 2424-2547]
C
[32 nt withheld, positions 2549-2580]
CA
[57 nt withheld, positions 2583-2639]
A
[49 nt withheld, positions 2641-2689]
CCTTTGACGTTGGAGTCCACGTTCTTT
[37 nt withheld, positions 2717-2753]
ACCCTATCTCGGTCTATTCTTTTGATTTATAAGGGATTTTGGGGATTTCGGCCTATTGGTTAAAAAATGA
GCTGATTTAACAAAAATTTAACGCGAATTAATTCTGTGGAATGTGTGTCAGTTAGGGTGTGGAAAGTCCC
CAGGCTCCCCAGGCAGGCAGAAGTATGCAAAGCATGCATCTCAATTAGTCAGCAACCAGGTGTGGAAAGT
CCCCAGGCTCCCCAGCAGGCAGAAGTATGCAAAGCATGCATCTCAATTAGTCAGCAACCATAGTCCCGCC
CCTAACTCCGCCCATCCCGCCCCTAACTCCGCCCAGTTCCGCCCATTCTCCGCCCCATGGCTGACTAATT
TTTTTTATTTATGCAGAGGCCGAGGCCGCCTCTGCCTCTGAGCTATTCCAGAAGTAGTGAGGAGGCTTTT
TTGGAGGCCTAGGCTTTTGCAAAAAGCTCCCGGGAGCTTGTATATCCATTTTCGGATCTGATCAAGAGAC
AGGATGAGGATCGTTTCGCATGATTGAACAAGATGGATTGCACGCAGGTTCTCCGGCCGCTTGGGTGGAG
AGGCTATTCGGCTATGACTGGGCACAACAGACAATCGGCTGCTCTGATGCCGCCGTGTTCCGGCTGTCAG
CGCAGGGGCGCCCGGTTCTTTTTGTCAAGACCGACCTGTCCGGTGCCCTGAATGAACTGCAGGACGAGGC
AGCGCGGCTATCGTGGCTGGCCACGACGGGCGTTCCTTGCGCAGCTGTGCTCGACGTTGTCACTGAAGCG
GGAAGGGACTGGCTGCTATTGGGCGAAGTGCCGGGGCAGGATCTCCTGTCATCTCACCTTGCTCCTGCCG
AGAAAGTATCCATCATGGCTGATGCAATGCGGCGGCTGCATACGCTTGATCCGGCTACCTGCCCATTCGA
CCACCAAGCGAAACATCGCATCGAGCGAGCACGTACTCGGATGGAAGCCGGTCTTGTCGATCAGGATGAT
CTGGACGAAGAGCATCAGGGGCTCGCGCCAGCCGAACTGTTCGCCAGGCTCAAGGCGCGCATGCCCGACG
GCGAGGATCTCGTCGTGACCCATGGCGATGCCTGCTTGCCGAATATCATGGTGGAAAATGGCCGCTTTTC
TGGATTCATCGACTGTGGCCGGCTGGGTGTGGCGGACCGCTATCAGGACATAGCGTTGGCTACCCGTGAT
ATTGCTGAAGAGCTTGGCGGCGAATGGGCTGACCGCTTCCTCGTGCTTTACGGTATCGCCGCTCCCGATT
CGCAGCGCATCGCCTTCTATCGCCTTCTTGACGAGTTCTTCTGAGCGGGACTCTGGGGTTCGAAATGACC
GACCAAGCGACGCCCAACCTGCCATCACGAGATTTCGATTCCACCGCCGCCTTCTATGAAAGGTTGGGCT
TCGGAATCGTTTTCCGGGACGCCGGCTGGATGATCCTCCAGCGCGGGGATCTCATGCTGGAGTTCTTCGC
CCACCCCAACTTGTTTATTGCAGCTTATAATGGTTACAAATAAAGCAATAGCATCACAAATTTCACAAAT
AAAGCATTTTTTTCACTGCATTCTAGTTGTGGTTTGTCCAAACTCATCAATGTATCTTATCATGTCTGTA
TACCGTCGACCTCTAGCTAGAGCTTGGCGTAATCATGGTCATAGCTGTTTCCTGTGTGAAATTGTTATCC
GCTCACAATTCCACACAACATACGAGCCGGAAGCATAAAGTGTAAAGCCTGGGGTGCCTAATGAGTGAGC
TAACTCACATTAATTGCGTTGCGCTCACTGCCCGCTTTCCAGTCGGGAAACCTGTCGTGCCAGCTGCATT
AATGAATCGGCCAACGCGCGGGGAGAGGCGGTTTGCGTATTGGGCGCTCTTCCGCTTCCTCGCTCACTGA
CTCGCTGCGCTCGGTCGTTCGGCTGCGGCGAGCGGTATCAGCTCACTCAAAGGCGGTAATACGGTTATCC
ACAGAATCAGGGGATAACGCAGGAAAGAACATGTGAGCAAAAGGCCAGCAAAAGGCCAGGAACCGTAAAA
AGGCCGCGTTGCTGGCGTTTTTCCATAGGCTCCGCCCCCCTGACGAGCATCACAAAAATCGACGCTCAAG
TCAGAGGTGGCGAAACCCGACAGGACTATAAAGATACCAGGCGTTTCCCCCTGGAAGCTCCCTCGTGCGC
TCTCCTGTTCCGACCCTGCCGCTTACCGGATACCTGTCCGCCTTTCTCCCTTCGGGAAGCGTGGCGCTTT
CTCAATGCTCACGCTGTAGGTATCTCAGTTCGGTGTAGGTCGTTCGCTCCAAGCTGGGCTGTGTGCACGA
ACCCCCCGTTCAGCCCGACCGCTGCGCCTTATCCGGTAACTATCGTCTTGAGTCCAACCCGGTAAGACAC
GACTTATCGCCACTGGCAGCAGCCACTGGTAACAGGATTAGCAGAGCGAGGTATGTAGGCGGTGCTACAG
AGTTCTTGAAGTGGTGGCCTAACTACGGCTACACTAGAAGGACAGTATTTGGTATCTGCGCTCTGCTGAA
GCCAGTTACCTTCGGAAAAAGAGTTGGTAGCTCTTGATCCGGCAAACAAACCACCGCTGGTAGCGGTGGT
TTTTTTGTTTGCAAGCAGCAGATTACGCGCAGAAAAAAAGGATCTCAAGAAGATCCTTTGATCTTTTCTA
CGGGGTCTGACGCTCAGTGGAACGAAAACTCACGTTAAGGGATTTTGGTCATGAGATTATCAAAAAGGAT
CTTCACCTAGATCCTTTTAAATTAAAAATGAAGTTTTAAATCAATCTAAAGTATATATGAGTAAACTTGG
TCTGACAGTTACCAATGCTTAATCAGTGAGGCACCTATCTCAGCGATCTGTCTATTTCGTTCATCCATAG
TTGCCTGACTCCCCGTCGTGTAGATAACTACGATACGGGAGGGCTTACCATCTGGCCCCAGTGCTGCAAT
GATACCGCGAGACCCACGCTCACCGGCTCCAGATTTATCAGCAATAAACCAGCCAGCCGGAAGGGCCGAG
CGCAGAAGTGGTCCTGCAACTTTATCCGCCTCCATCCAGTCTATTAATTGTTGCCGGGAAGCTAGAGTAA
GTAGTTCGCCAGTTAATAGTTTGCGCAACGTTGTTGCCATTGCTACAGGCATCGTGGTGTCACGCTCGTC
GTTTGGTATGGCTTCATTCAGCTCCGGTTCCCAACGATCAAGGCGAGTTACATGATCCCCCATGTTGTGC
AAAAAAGCGGTTAGCTCCTTCGGTCCTCCGATCGTTGTCAGAAGTAAGTTGGCCGCAGTGTTATCACTCA
TGGTTATGGCAGCACTGCATAATTCTCTTACTGTCATGCCATCCGTAAGATGCTTTTCTGTGACTGGTGA
GTACTCAACCAAGTCATTCTGAGAATAGTGTATGCGGCGACCGAGTTGCTCTTGCCCGGCGTCAATACGG
GATAATACCGCGCCACATAGCAGAACTTTAAAAGTGCTCATCATTGGAAAACGTTCTTCGGGGCGAAAAC
TCTCAAGGATCTTACCGCTGTTGAGATCCAGTTCGATGTAACCCACTCGTGCACCCAACTGATCTTCAGC
ATCTTTTACTTTCACCAGCGTTTCTGGGTGAGCAAAAACAGGAAGGCAAAATGCCGCAAAAAAGGGAATA
AGGGCGACACGGAAATGTTGAATACTCATACTCTTCCTTTTTCAATATTATTGAAGCATTTATCAGGGTT
ATTGTCTCATGAGCGGATACATATTTGAATGTATTTAGAAAAATAAACAAATAGGGGTTCCGCGCACATT
TCCCCGAAAAGTGCCACCTGACGTC
Features (pLannotate 1.2.2; 25 found; start..end, strand, type, name):
     36..80      -  misc_feature   bom (fragment): basis of mobility region from pBR322
    235..614     +  enhancer       CMV enhancer: human cytomegalovirus immediate early enhancer
    615..818     +  promoter       CMV promoter: human cytomegalovirus (CMV) immediate early promoter
    814..847     +  LTR            5' LTR (truncated) (fragment): truncated 5' long terminal repeat (LTR) from HIV-1
    863..881     +  promoter       T7 promoter: promoter for bacteriophage T7 RNA polymerase
    922..942     +  CDS            capTEV™ (fragment): composite tag for in vivo biotinylation, TEV protease cleavage, and 6xHis tagging
    943..975     +  CDS            T7 tag (gene 10 leader): leader peptide from bacteriophage T7 gene 10 promotes efficient translation in E. coli
    979..1002    +  CDS            Xpress™ tag: Xpress™ epitope tag, including an enterokinase recognition and cleavage site
   1012..1034    +  CDS            3xFLAG (fragment): three tandem FLAG® epitope tags
   1033..2046    +  CDS            lplA: LPLA_ECOLI - Also known as yjjF. Experimental evidence at protein level: Swiss-Prot protein existence level 1. Catalyzes both the ATP-dependent activation of exogenously supplied lipoate to lipoyl-AMP and the transfer of the activated lipoyl onto the lipoyl domains of lipoate-dependent enzymes. Is also able to catalyze very poorly the transfer of lipoyl and octanoyl moiety from their acyl carrier protein. From Escherichia coli (strain K12).
   2110..2128    -  promoter       SP6 promoter: promoter for bacteriophage SP6 RNA polymerase
   2154..2378    +  polyA_signal   bGH poly(A) signal: bovine growth hormone polyadenylation signal
   2382..2403    +  promoter       SV40 promoter (fragment): SV40 enhancer and early promoter
   2424..2852    +  rep_origin     f1 ori (sequence partly withheld): f1 bacteriophage origin of replication; arrow indicates direction of (+) strand synthesis
   2866..3196    +  promoter       SV40 promoter: SV40 enhancer and early promoter
   3263..4054    +  CDS            neo: KKA2_KLEPN - Also known as kan, nptII. Experimental evidence at protein level: Swiss-Prot protein existence level 1. Resistance to kanamycin, neomycin, paromomycin, ribostamycin, butirosin and gentamicin B. From Klebsiella pneumoniae.
   4078..4236    +  CDS            ble (fragment): BLE_KLEPN - Experimental evidence at protein level: Swiss-Prot protein existence level 1. Binding protein with a strong affinity to the bleomycin family of antibiotics. Binds to CL990; an antimitotic-antibiotic compound. From Klebsiella pneumoniae.
   4231..4352    +  polyA_signal   SV40 poly(A) signal: SV40 polyadenylation signal
   4425..4441    -  protein_bind   lac operator: The lac repressor binds to the lac operator to inhibit transcription in E. coli. This inhibition can be relieved by adding lactose or isopropyl-β-D-thiogalactopyranoside (IPTG). lac repressor encoded by lacI
   4449..4479    -  promoter       lac promoter: promoter for the E. coli lac operon
   4494..4515    -  protein_bind   CAP binding site: CAP binding activates transcription in the presence of cAMP. E. coli catabolite activator protein
   4528..4620    -  CDS            lacI (fragment): lac repressor; lacI; The lac repressor binds to the lac operator to inhibit transcription in E. coli. This inhibition can be relieved by adding lactose or isopropyl-β-D-thiogalactopyranoside (IPTG).
   4803..5391    -  rep_origin     ori: high-copy-number ColE1/pMB1/pBR322/pUC origin of replication
   5562..6422    -  CDS            AmpR: β-lactamase; bla; confers resistance to ampicillin, carbenicillin, and related antibiotics
   6423..6527    -  promoter       AmpR promoter: bla
