[The description below was written by a language model from this plasmid's Addgene catalogue record and pLannotate feature annotations shown in this document.]
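Description:
pcDNA3-LplA(W37I) is a mammalian expression plasmid built on the pcDNA3 backbone that encodes a Trp37-to-Ile mutant of Escherichia coli lipoic acid ligase (LplA). The record describes this mutant as an alternative coumarin ligase for PRIME labeling, noted as less sensitive but more specific. According to the depositor, the bacterial gene was resynthesized with codons optimized for mammalian expression. It was cloned between BamHI and EcoRI sites, both of which are preserved. Wild-type LplA activates lipoate and transfers it onto lipoyl domains of target proteins. The associated publication concerns a fluorophore ligase for site-specific protein labeling inside living cells, so the plasmid is presumably transfected to supply the enzyme for that purpose.

Transcription in mammalian cells is driven by the CMV immediate-early enhancer and promoter and terminated by the bovine growth hormone polyadenylation signal. A T7 promoter upstream and an SP6 promoter downstream flank the insert and allow in vitro transcription and sequencing. The annotated reading frame begins with a backbone-derived leader containing a His tag (annotated as a composite-tag fragment), the T7 gene 10 leader and an Xpress epitope with an enterokinase site. This is followed by a FLAG epitope immediately ahead of the ligase coding sequence. This agrees with the catalogue's listing of N-terminal His and FLAG tags.

A separate SV40 early promoter drives the neomycin phosphotransferase gene, ending in an SV40 poly(A) signal, which permits G418 selection of stable mammalian lines. In bacteria the plasmid is maintained through a high-copy ColE1/pUC-type origin and ampicillin resistance. An f1 origin is also present for single-stranded DNA production. Several short hits in the feature table, such as the HIV LTR, ble and lacI fragments, appear to be incidental backbone matches rather than functional elements.
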