Addgene plasmid #25846: pcDNA3-LplA(W37I) Alternative coumarin PRIME ligase
Depositing lab: Alice Ting. Depositing organization: Massachusetts Institute of Technology. Publication: A fluorophore ligase for site-specific protein labeling inside living cells. Uttamapinant C, White KA, Baruah H, Thompson S, Fernandez-Suarez M, Puthenveetil S, Ting AY. Proc Natl Acad Sci U S A. 2010 Jun 15. 107(24):10914-9. 10.1073/pnas.0914067107 PubMed 20534555.
Backbone
  Vector backbone: pcDNA3
  Backbone size w/o insert (bp): 5500
  Vector type: Mammalian Expression
Growth in bacteria
  Bacterial resistance: Ampicillin, 100 μg/mL
  Growth temperature: 37°C
  Growth strain: DH5alpha
  Copy number: High Copy
Gene/Insert
  Gene/Insert name: LplA-W37I (alt names: Alternative coumarin PRIME ligase; Less sensitive, more specific)
  Species: E. Coli
  Insert size (bp): 1042
  Mutation: W37I
  Tag / fusion protein: Flag (N terminal on insert); His (N terminal on backbone)
  Cloning method: Restriction Enzyme; 5′ cloning site BamHI (not destroyed); 3′ cloning site EcoRI (not destroyed)
  Sequencing primers: 5′ T7
Resource information
  A portion of this plasmid was derived from a plasmid made by: Original LplA gene a gift from John Cronan (Univ. of Illinois)
Terms and licenses: Academic/Nonprofit Terms; Industry Terms: Not Available to Industry
Depositor comments: The original E. coli LplA gene from John Cronan was resynthesized using codons optimal for mammalian expression.
How to cite: pcDNA3-LplA(W37I) Alternative coumarin PRIME ligase was a gift from Alice Ting (Addgene plasmid # 25846 ; http://n2t.net/addgene:25846 ; RRID:Addgene_25846)
