>Addgene plasmid #25846 | pcDNA3-LplA(W37I) Alternative coumarin PRIME ligase | addgene partial sequence | sequence record 31855 | 25846 with CMV-F
CTCTCTGGCTACTAGAGAACCCACTGCTTACTGGCTTATCGAGATTAATACGACTCACTATAGGGAGACC
CAAGCTTGCGGCCGCCACCATGGTGCGGGGTTCTCATCATCATCATCATCATGGTATGGCTAGCATGACT
GGTGGACAGCAAATGGGTCGGGATCTGTACGACGATGACGATAAGGATCCAGACTACAAGGATGACGACG
ATAAGATGAGCACCCTGAGACTGCTGATCAGCGACAGCTACGACCCCTGGTTCAACCTGGCCGTGGAGGA
GTGCATCTTCAGACAGATGCCCGCCACCCAGAGAGTGCTGTTCCTGATCAGAAACGCCGACACCGTGGTG
ATCGGCAGAGCCCAGAACCCCTGGAAGGAGTGCAACACCAGAAGAATGGAGGAGGACAACGTGAGACTGG
CCAGAAGAAGCAGCGGCGGCGGCGCCGTGTTCCACGACCTGGGCAACACCTGCTTCACCTTCATGGCCGG
CAAGCCCGAGTACGACAAGACCATCAGCACCAGCATCGTGCTGAACGCCCTGAACGCCCTGGGCGTGAGC
GCCGAGGCCAGCGGCAGAAACGACCTGGTGGTGAAGACCGTGGAGGGCGACAGAAAGGTGAGCGGCAGCG
CCTACAGAGAGACCAAGGACAGAGGCTTCCACCACGGCACCCTGCTGCTGAACGCCGACCTGAGCAGACT
GGCCAACTACCTGAACCCCGACAAGAAGAAGCTGGCCGCCAAGGGCATCACCAGCGTGAGAAGCANAGTG
ACCAACCTGACCGAGCTGCTGCCCGGCATCACCCACGAGCAGGTGTGCGAGGCCATCACCGAGGCCTTCT
TCGCCCACTACCGCGAGAAAGTGGAGGCCGAGATCATCAGCCCCNAACAAGAACCCCGAACTTGCCCAAC
TTCGCCGAGACCTTCCCCAGGACAGAGCAGCTGGGAAGTGGAACTTCGGGCCAGGCCCCCGGCCTTCACC
ACCTG
